>Addgene plasmid #192898 | pPB-cT3G-cERP2-EMX2 | addgene full sequence | sequence record 377943 | Addgene NGS Result
CTATCACTGATAGGGAGTAAACTCGAGGTGATAATTCCACTCGAGTGGCTCCGGTGCCCGTCAGTCGCTA
CTCAAATGTGTTACGCTTATGGATCGTGGACGATCGTATTCGGACTGCTAAGCTAATAGCTGCTATATAT
TGTGGGAGAATAGAGAAATCTAGCTTAGCTAAGCTAGCTAAGCATATTAATCGCTCTTAGCTCGATTATG
CGATTAGAGCTTATGACATTGATTATTGACTAGTTATTAATAGTAATCAATTACGGGGTCATTAGTTCAT
AGCCCATATATGGAGTTCCGCGTTACATAACTTACGGTAAATGGCCCGCCTGGCTGACCGCCCAACGACC
CCCGCCCATTGACGTCAATAATGACGTATGTTCCCATAGTAACGCCAATAGGCACTTTCCATTGACGTCA
ATGGGTGGAGTATTTACGGTAAACTGCCCACTTGGCAGTACATCAAGTGTATCATATGCCAAGTACGCCC
CCTATTGACGTCAATGACGGTAAATGGCCCGCCTGGCATTATGCCCAGTACATGACCTTATGGCACTTTC
CTACTTGGCAGTACATCTACGTATTAGTCATGGCTATTACCATGGGGCAGAGCGCACATGGCCCACAGTG
CCCGAGAAGTTGGGGGGAGGGGTCGGCAATTGAACCGGTGCCTAGAGAAGGTGGCGCGGGGTAAACTGGG
AAAGTGATGTCGTGTACTGGCTCCGCCTTTTTCCCGAGGGTGGGGGAGAACCGTATATAAGTGCAGTAGT
CGCCGTGAACGTTCTTTTTCGCAACGGGTTTGCCGCCAGAACACAGGTGTCGTGACGCGGGATCCGCCAC
CATGGATTACAAAGACGATGACGATAAGATGTCTAGACTGGACAAGAGCAAAGTCATAAACTCTGCTCTG
GAATTACTCAATGGAGTCGGTATCGAAGGCCTGACGACAAGGAAACTCGCTCAAAAGCTGGGAGTTGAGC
AGCCTACCCTGTACTGGCACGTGAAGAACAAGCGGGCCCTGCTCGATGCCCTGCCAATCGAGATGCTGGA
CAGGCATCATACCCACTCCTGCCCCCTGGAAGGCGAGTCATGGCAAGACTTTCTGCGGAACAACGCCAAG
TCATACCGCTGTGCTCTCCTCTCACATCGTGACGGGGCTAAAGTGCATCTCGGCACCCGCCCAACAGAGA
AACAGTACGAAACCCTGGAAAATCAGCTCGCGTTCCTGTGTCAGCAAGGCTTCTCCCTGGAGAACGCACT
GTACGCTCTGTCCGCCGTGGGCCACTTTACACTGGGCTGCGTATTGGAGGAACAGGAGCATCAAGTAGCA
AAAGAGGAAAGAGAGACACCTACCACCGATTCTATGCCCCCACTTCTGAAACAAGCAATTGAGCTGTTCG
ACCGGCAGGGAGCCGAACCTGCCTTCCTTTTCGGCCTGGAACTAATCATATGTGGCCTGGAGAAACAGCT
AAAGTGCGAAAGCGGCGGGCCGACCGACGCCCTTGACGATTTTGACTTAGACATGCTCCCAGCCGATGCC
CTTGACGACTTTGACCTTGATATGCTGCCTGCTGACGCTCTTGACGATTTTGACCTTGACATGCTCCCCG
GGGGCAGCGGCGCCACCAACTTCAGCCTGCTGAAGCAGGCCGGCGACGTGGAGGAGAACCCCGGCCCCAT
GACGGAATATAAGCCCACTGTTAGGCTCGCTACCCGTGACGATGTACCACGGGCTGTCCGAACACTTGCC
GCAGCATTTGCAGATTATCCAGCGACCCGCCATACCGTAGATCCGGACAGACACATAGAGAGGGTAACTG
AGTTGCAAGAGCTGTTTCTTACGCGCGTGGGTCTGGACATTGGTAAAGTTTGGGTTGCGGACGATGGTGC
CGCAGTTGCGGTCTGGACTACTCCGGAAAGCGTCGAAGCCGGCGCAGTGTTCGCGGAAATAGGTCCGCGG
ATGGCCGAGCTGTCAGGGAGTAGGTTGGCGGCACAACAGCAAATGGAGGGCTTGCTGGCTCCTCATAGAC
CAAAGGAGCCTGCGTGGTTTCTTGCCACTGTCGGTGTCAGCCCAGATCACCAAGGTAAAGGTTTGGGAAG
CGCTGTCGTTCTTCCTGGTGTTGAGGCCGCGGAACGGGCTGGCGTGCCGGCGTTCCTCGAAACCAGTGCT
CCCCGGAATCTTCCTTTTTACGAGCGACTGGGCTTCACAGTTACCGCTGACGTGGAGGTTCCTGAGGGCC
CACGAACGTGGTGCATGACCAGAAAACCTGGCGCATGAATCTCCAGAGGATCATAATCAGCCATACCACA
TTTGTAGAGGTTTTACTTGCTTTAAAAAACCTCCCACACCTCCCCCTGAACCTGAAACATAAAATGAATG
CAATTGTTGTTGTTAACTTGTTTATTGCAGCTTATAATGGTTACAAATAAAGCAATAGCATCACAAATTT
CACAAATAAAGCATTTTTTTCACTGCTAAAAGTTTTGTTACTTTATAGAAGAAATTTTGAGTTTTTGTTT
TTTTTTAATAAATAAATAAACATAAATAAATTGTTTGTTGAATTTATTATTAGTATGTAAGTGTAAATAT
AATAAAACTTAATATCTATTCAAATTAATAAATAAACCTCGATATACAGACCGATAAAACACATGCGTCA
ATTTTACGCATGATTATCTTTAACGTACGTCACAATATGATTATCTTTCTAGGGTTAAGTCGACCTTGGC
GTAATCATGGTCATAGCTGTTTCCTGTGTGAAATTGTTATCCGCTCACAATTCCACACAACATACGAGCC
GGAAGCATAAAGTGTAAAGCCTGGGGTGCCTAATGAGTGAGCTAACTCACATTAATTGCGTTGCGCTCAC
TGCCCGCTTTCCAGTCGGGAAACCTGTCGTGCCAGCTGCATTAATGAATCGGCCAACGCGCGGGGAGAGG
CGGTTTGCGTTGCGCTCACTGCCCGCTTTCCAGTCGGGAAACCTGTCGTGCCAGCTGCATTAATGAATCG
GCCAACGCGCGGTGAGAGGCGGTTTGCGTATTGGGCGCTCATCCGCTTCCTCGCTCACTGACTCGCTGCG
CTCGGTCGTTCGGCTGCGGCGAGCGGTATCAGCTCACTCAAAGGCGGTAATACGGTTATCCACAGAATCA
GGGGATAACGCAGGAAAGAACATGTGAGCAAAAGGCCAGCAAAAGGCCAGGAACCGTAAAAAGGCCGCGT
TGCTGGCGTTTTTCCATAGGCTCCGCCCCCCTGACGAGCATCACAAAAATCGACGCTCAAGTCAGAGGTG
GCGAAACCCGACAGGACTATAAAGATACCAGGCGTTTCCCCCTGGAAGCTCCCTCGTGCGCTCTCCTGTT
CCGACCCTGCCGCTTACCGGATACCTGTCCGCCTTTCTCCCTTCGGGAAGCGTGGCGCTTTCTCATAGCT
CACGCTGTAGGTATCTCAGTTCGGTGTAGGTCGTTCGCTCCAAGCTGGGCTGTGTGCACGAACCCCCCGT
TCAGCCCGACCGCTGCGCCTTATCCGGTAACTATCGTCTTGAGTCCAACCCGGTAAGACACGACTTATCG
CCACTGGCAGCAGCCACTGGTAACAGGATTAGCAGAGCGAGGTATGTAGGCGGTGCTACAGAGTTCTTGA
AGTGGTGGCCTAACTACGGCTACACTAGAAGAACAGTATTTGGTATCTGCGCTCTGCTGAAGCCAGTTAC
CTTCGGAAAAAGAGTTGGTAGCTCTTGATCCGGCAAACAAACCACCGCTGGTAGCGGTGGTTTTTTTGTT
TGCAAGCAGCAGATTACGCGCAGAAAAAAAGGATCTCAAGAAGATCCTTTGATCTTTTCTACGGGGTCTG
ACGCTCAGTGGAACGAAAACTCACGTTAAGGGATTTTGGTCATGAGATTATCAAAAAGGATCTTCACCTA
GATCCTTTTAAATTAAAAATGAAGTTTTAAATCAATCTAAAGTATATATGAGTAAACTTGGTCTGACAGT
TACCAATGCTTAATCAGTGAGGCACCTATCTCAGCGATCTGTCTATTTCGTTCATCCATAGTTGCCTGAC
TCCCCGTCGTGTAGATAACTACGATACGGGAGGGCTTACCATCTGGCCCCAGTGCTGCAATGATACCGCG
TGAACCACGCTCACCGGCTCCAGATTTATCAGCAATAAACCAGCCAGCCGGAAGGGCCGAGCGCAGAAGT
GGTCCTGCAACTTTATCCGCCTCCATCCAGTCTATTAATTGTTGCCGGGAAGCTAGAGTAAGTAGTTCGC
CAGTTAATAGTTTGCGCAACGTTGTTGCCATTGCTACAGGCATCGTGGTGTCACGCTCGTCGTTTGGTAT
GGCTTCATTCAGCTCCGGTTCCCAACGATCAAGGCGAGTTACATGATCCCCCATGTTGTGCAAAAAAGCG
GTTAGCTCCTTCGGTCCTCCGATCGTTGTCAGAAGTAAGTTGGCCGCAGTGTTATCACTCATGGTTATGG
CAGCACTGCATAATTCTCTTACTGTCATGCCATCCGTAAGATGCTTTTCTGTGACTGGTGAGTACTCAAC
CAAGTCATTCTGAGAATAGTGTATGCGGCGACCGAGTTGCTCTTGCCCGGCGTCAATACGGGATAATACC
GCGCCACATAGCAGAACTTTAAAAGTGCTCATCATTGGAAAACGTTCTTCGGGGCGAAAACTCTCAAGGA
TCTTACCGCTGTTGAGATCCAGTTCGATGTAACCCACTCGTGCACCCAACTGATCTTCAGCATCTTTTAC
TTTCACCAGCGTTTCTGGGTGAGCAAAAACAGGAAGGCAAAATGCCGCAAAAAAGGGAATAAGGGCGACA
CGGAAATGTTGAATACTCATACTCTTCCTTTTTCAATATTATTGAAGCATTTATCAGGGTTATTGTCTCA
TGAGCGGATACATATTTGAATGTATTTAGAAAAATAAACAAATAGGGGTTCCGCGCACATTTCCCCGAAA
AGTGCCACCTGACGTCTAAGAAACCATTATTATCATGACATTAACCTATAAAAATAGGCGTATCACGAGG
CCCTTTCGAACTCGCGTGTTTCGGTGATGACGGTGAAAACCTCTGACACATGCAGCTCCCGGAGACATGG
TCACAGCTTGTCTGTAAGCGGATGCCGGGAGCAGACAAGCCCGTCAGGGCGCGTCAGCGGGTGTTGGCGG
GTGTCGGGGCTGGCTTAACTATGCGGCATCAGAGCAGATTGTACTGAGAGTGCACCATATGCGGTGTGAA
ATACCGCACAGATGCGTAAGGAGAAAATACCGCATCAGGCGCCATTCGCCATTCAGGCTGCGCAACTGTT
GGGAAGGGCGATCGGTGCGGGCCTCTTCGCTATTACGCCAGCTGGCGAAAGGGGGATGTGCTGCAAGGCG
ATTAAGTTGGGTAACGCCAGGGTTTTCCCAGTCACGACGTTGTAAAACGACGGCCAGTGAATTCTTAACC
CTAGAAAGATAGTCTGCGTAAAATTGACGCATGCATTCTTGAAATATTGCTCTCTCTTTCTAAATAGCGC
GAATCCGTCGCTGTGCATTTAGGACATCTCAGTCGCCGCTTGGAGCTCCCGTGAGGCGTGCTTGTCAATG
CGGTAAGTGTCACTGATTTTGAACTATAACGACCGCGTGAGTCAAAATGACGCATGATTATCTTTTACGT
GACTTTTAAGATTTAACTCATACGATAATTATATTGTTATTTCATGTTCTACTTACGTGATAACTTATTA
TATATATATTTTCTTGTTATAGATAACTTGTTTATTGCAGCTTATAATGGTTACAAATAAGGCAATAGCA
TCACAAATTTCACAAATAAGGCATTTTTTTCACTGCATTCTAGTTTTGGTTTGTCCAAACTCATCAATGT
ATCTTATCATGTCTGGATCGCGGAGAAAGCGGCCGCAATATGTCTAAAGATCTCATTCATAGTTCTTGCT
CAGTGGCCTACTTGCTATTTCTAGCTCTAAAACTGAAAGCTCAATACGGCAAGGATCATTTATCTTTCAC
TGCGGACTATGGTGAGTGACATCTTCTGAGTATTTCTCATTACTAAGCGTAATCTGGAACATCGTATGGG
TATACCACTTTGTACAAGAAAGTTGGGTAATCATCTGAGGTCACGTCTATTTCCTCCGGACTCGCCTGCT
TGGTGGCGATTCTCCACCGGTTAATATGGTGCGTCCCTTTTTTCTTTTGTTGCGAATCTGAGCCTTCTTC
CTCCAGCTTCTGCCTTTTGAACTTTGTTCTTCGGTTCTGAAACCATACTTTTACCTGAGTTTCCGTGAGG
CTGAGGCTGTGTGCCAGCTGCTTCCTTTCGGCGCCCACCACGTAGTGATTCTTCTCAAAGGCGTGTTCCA
GCCTTAGAAGCTGGGACGGGGAGAAGGCGGTTCGGATCCGCTTGGGCTTTCGGGCCAGCGCGTTGTGCAA
AAGGAAACTCTCGGGGCTAGTGTCGTTCCCTTGGAAACGATGACCCAGATATCGGTAGCGGTGGATGAGC
CAGGGGTAGAAGGTAGACGGATCCCGCTGCTGTGAGGCGAATAGGGGATGTGGCGAGTGTGATGAGGGTA
GGGGATGAGCGGCAAGAGCATGAGGCGGAGGCACTGGGTGTACTGGTACTGCGGGGTTTGGAGGATGCGA
AACCGCTTCGGCGAACACTAAATCCGGGTTTGAGTATACGCCCCTACCGGCGGCTGCAGCGGCTGCTGAG
TGGAAGCCGTTGAGGAACGGATTTATGGGACTGGAGTTAGCGTAGCTGAGTGCTGCTGGACGAATGGGGT
CCTCGGAGCGCGATGCTGGCAGGGGACTGTCTTTTGCCACCAGCGACTCTATAGTGAAGCAGCGCTTGGG
TGCTGGCTGGAACATGCCAACTTTTTTGTACAAACTTGTGGTAGGCTGGATCGGTCCCGGTGTCTTCTAT
GGAGGTCAAAACAGCGTGGATGGCGTCTCCAGGCGATCTGACGGTTCACTAAACGAGCTCTGCTTATATA
GGCAAGCTTATACGTTCTCTATCACTGATAGGGAGTAAACTGGATATACGTTCTCTATCACTGATAGGGA
GTAAACTGTAGATACGTTCTCTATCACTGATAGGGAGTAAACTGGTCATACGTTCTCTATCACTGATAGG
GAGTAAACTCCTTATACGTTCTCTATCACTGATAGGGAGTAAASTCYKYATACGTTCTCTATCACTGATA
GGGAGTAAASTCTGCATACGTTCTCTATCACTGATAGGGAGTAAACTCTTCATACGTTCT
Features (pLannotate 1.2.2; 30 found; start..end, strand, type, name):
      1..26      -  promoter       tight TRE promoter (fragment): Tet-responsive promoter PTight, consisting of seven tet operator sequences followed by the minimal CMV promoter
    225..604     +  enhancer       CMV enhancer: human cytomegalovirus immediate early enhancer
    605..816     +  promoter       EF-1α core promoter: core promoter for human elongation factor EF-1α
    869..1566    +  CDS            rtTA3 (fragment): reverse tetracycline transactivator 3 activates expression from Tet-responsive promoters in the presence of doxycycline
   1496..1606    +  CDS            VP48: 3 tandem repeats of the minimal activation domain of herpes simplex virus VP16 (Cheng et al., 2013)
   1679..2275    +  CDS            pac: PUAC_STRAD - Protein predicted: Swiss-Prot protein existence level 4. Detoxification of puromycin. From Streptomyces alboniger.
   2289..2372    +  CDS            large T antigen (fragment): large T antigen from SV40 (simian virus 40)
   2395..2476    +  polyA_signal   SV40 poly(A) signal: SV40 polyadenylation signal
   2764..2780    -  protein_bind   lac operator: The lac repressor binds to the lac operator to inhibit transcription in E. coli. This inhibition can be relieved by adding lactose or isopropyl-β-D-thiogalactopyranoside (IPTG). lac repressor encoded by lacI
   2788..2818    -  promoter       lac promoter: promoter for the E. coli lac operon
   2833..2854    -  protein_bind   CAP binding site: CAP binding activates transcription in the presence of cAMP. E. coli catabolite activator protein
   2867..2950    -  CDS            lacI (fragment): lac repressor; lacI; The lac repressor binds to the lac operator to inhibit transcription in E. coli. This inhibition can be relieved by adding lactose or isopropyl-β-D-thiogalactopyranoside (IPTG).
   2956..3048    -  CDS            lacI (fragment): lac repressor; lacI; The lac repressor binds to the lac operator to inhibit transcription in E. coli. This inhibition can be relieved by adding lactose or isopropyl-β-D-thiogalactopyranoside (IPTG).
   3231..3819    -  rep_origin     ori: high-copy-number ColE1/pMB1/pBR322/pUC origin of replication
   3990..4850    -  CDS            AmpR: β-lactamase; bla; confers resistance to ampicillin, carbenicillin, and related antibiotics
   4851..4955    -  promoter       AmpR promoter: bla
   5051..5086    +  CDS            rop (fragment): Rop protein, which maintains plasmids at low copy number; rop
   5190..5289    +  misc_feature   bom (fragment): basis of mobility region from pBR322
   5295..5452    -  CDS            lacZα (fragment): LacZα fragment of β-galactosidase; lacZ fragment
   5765..5899    +  polyA_signal   SV40 poly(A) signal: SV40 polyadenylation signal
   5960..5983    -  misc_RNA       gRNA scaffold (fragment): guide RNA scaffold for the Streptococcus pyogenes CRISPR/Cas9 system
   6004..6026    -  promoter       SNR52 promoter (fragment): promoter for the S. cerevisiae small nucleolar RNA gene SNR52
   6064..6092    -  CDS            3xHA (fragment): three tandem HA epitope tags
   6094..6118    +  protein_bind   attB2: mutant version of attB; recombination site for the Gateway® BP reaction BP Clonase™
   6120..6875    -  CDS            EMX2: EMX2_HUMAN - Experimental evidence at protein level: Swiss-Prot protein existence level 1. Transcription factor, which in cooperation with EMX2, acts to generate the boundary between the roof and archipallium in the developing brain. May function in combinations with OTX1/2 to specify cell fates in the developing central nervous system. From Homo sapiens (Human).
   6881..6898    -  protein_bind   attB1 (fragment): mutant version of attB; core recombination site for the Gateway® BP reaction BP Clonase™
   6962..7003    -  promoter       tight TRE promoter (fragment): Tet-responsive promoter PTight, consisting of seven tet operator sequences followed by the minimal CMV promoter
   7010..7258    -  promoter       TRE3GV promoter (fragment): 3rd-generation Tet-responsive promoter that can be activated by binding of Tet-On® 3G, optimized for retroviral and lentiviral vectors
   7016..7034    -  protein_bind   tet operator: tetO; bacterial operator O2 for the tetR and tetA genes tetracycline repressor TetR
   7232..7250    -  protein_bind   tet operator: tetO; bacterial operator O2 for the tetR and tetA genes tetracycline repressor TetR
