[The description below was written by a language model from this plasmid's Addgene catalogue record and pLannotate feature annotations shown in this document.]
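Description:
pPB-cT3G-cERP2-EMX2 is a mammalian expression plasmid built on the PB-CT3G-CERP2-MG backbone and described as a barcoded piggyBac transposon vector for doxycycline-inducible expression of human EMX2. It is maintained in E. coli through a high-copy ColE1/pUC-type origin and an ampicillin resistance gene, with puromycin as the selectable marker in mammalian cells. The generated feature table does not call out the piggyBac terminal repeats or the barcode, so their positions cannot be read from the annotation. Short hits to a gRNA scaffold, the SNR52 promoter, and lac, rop and bom elements look like small fragments or backbone remnants rather than functional parts.

The payload consists of two divergent transcription units. On one strand, a third-generation Tet-responsive promoter (tet operator repeats joined to a minimal CMV promoter) drives the EMX2 coding sequence. The insert was introduced by Gateway cloning and is flanked by attB1 and attB2 sites, followed by a C-terminal HA epitope tag and an SV40 polyadenylation signal. On the other strand, a CMV enhancer fused to the EF-1α core promoter constitutively drives a reverse tetracycline transactivator followed by puromycin N-acetyltransferase, ending in a second SV40 poly(A) signal. The element linking these two coding regions is not annotated. Because the transactivator, the selection marker and the inducible gene sit on one plasmid, a single integration event gives cells that can be selected with puromycin and switched on with doxycycline.

The associated work used transcription factor overexpression to direct human iPSCs toward ovarian granulosa-like cells. This fits with the construct serving as one member of a barcoded set of inducible transcription factor vectors, with the HA tag allowing detection of the expressed protein.
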