Addgene plasmid #192898: pPB-cT3G-cERP2-EMX2
Purpose: Barcoded piggybac transposon vector with Dox-inducible expression of EMX2
Depositing lab: George Church. Depositing organization: Harvard Medical School. Publication: Directed differentiation of human iPSCs to functional ovarian granulosa-like cells via transcription factor overexpression. Pierson Smela MD, Kramme CC, Fortuna PRJ, Adams JL, Su R, Dong E, Kobayashi M, Brixi G, Kavirayuni VS, Tysinger E, Kohman RE, Shioda T, Chatterjee P, Church GM. Elife. 2023 Feb 21;12:e83291. doi: 10.7554/eLife.83291. PubMed 36803359.
Backbone
  Vector backbone: PB-CT3G-CERP2-MG
  Backbone manufacturer: George Church (Addgene plasmid # 175503)
  Backbone size w/o insert (bp): 6509
  Vector type: Mammalian Expression
  Selectable markers: Puromycin
Growth in bacteria
  Bacterial resistance: Ampicillin, 100 μg/mL
  Growth temperature: 37°C
  Growth strain: DH5alpha
  Copy number: High Copy
Gene/Insert
  Gene/Insert name: EMX2
  Species: H. sapiens (human)
  Insert size (bp): 758
  Entrez Gene: EMX2
  Promoter: TET3G-miniCMV
  Tag / fusion protein: HA (C terminal on insert)
  Cloning method: Gateway Cloning
Terms and licenses: Academic/Nonprofit Terms; Industry Terms: Not Available to Industry
Depositor comments: Also expresses rTTA and puromycin acetyltransferase
How to cite: pPB-cT3G-cERP2-EMX2 was a gift from George Church (Addgene plasmid # 192898 ; http://n2t.net/addgene:192898 ; RRID:Addgene_192898)
